>Addgene plasmid #49961 | MLM3727 | depositor partial sequence | sequence record 74526 | TALE sequence
ATGGTGGACTTGAGGACACTCGGTTATTCGCAACAGCAACAGGAGAAAATCAAGCCTAAGGTCAGGAGCA
CCGTCGCGCAACACCACGAGGCGCTTGTGGGGCATGGCTTCACTCATGCGCATATTGTCGCGCTTTCACA
GCACCCTGCGGCGCTTGGGACGGTGGCTGTCAAATACCAAGATATGATTGCGGCCCTGCCCGAAGCCACG
CACGAGGCAATTGTAGGGGTCGGTAAACAGTGGTCGGGAGCGCGAGCACTTGAGGCGCTGCTGACTGTGG
CGGGTGAGCTTAGGGGGCCTCCGCTCCAGCTCGACACCGGGCAGCTGCTGAAGATCGCGAAGAGAGGGGG
AGTAACAGCGGTAGAGGCAGTGCACGCCTGGCGCAATGCGCTCACCGGGGCCCCCTTGAACCTGACCCCA
GACCAGGTAGTCGCAATCGCGTCGAACATTGGGGGAAAGCAAGCCCTGGAAACCGTGCAAAGGTTGTTGC
CGGTCCTTTGTCAAGACCACGGCCTTACACCGGAGCAAGTCGTGGCCATTGCAAGCAATGGGGGTGGCAA
ACAGGCTCTTGAGACGGTTCAGAGACTTCTCCCAGTTCTCTGTCAAGCCCACGGGCTGACTCCCGATCAA
GTTGTAGCGATTGCGAATAACAATGGAGGGAAACAAGCATTGGAGACTGTCCAACGGCTCCTTCCCGTGT
TGTGTCAAGCCCACGGTTTGACGCCTGCACAAGTGGTCGCCATCGCCAGCCATGATGGCGGTAAGCAGGC
GCTGGAAACAGTACAGCGCCTGCTGCCTGTACTGTGCCAGGATCATGGACTGACCCCAGACCAGGTAGTC
GCAATCGCGTCAAACGGAGGGGGAAAGCAAGCCCTGGAAACCGTGCAAAGGTTGTTGCCGGTCCTTTGTC
AAGACCACGGCCTTACACCGGAGCAAGTCGTGGCCATTGCAAGCAATGGGGGTGGCAAACAGGCTCTTGA
GACGGTTCAGAGACTTCTCCCAGTTCTCTGTCAAGCCCACGGGCTGACTCCCGATCAAGTTGTAGCGATT
GCGTCGAACATTGGAGGGAAACAAGCATTGGAGACTGTCCAACGGCTCCTTCCCGTGTTGTGTCAAGCCC
ACGGTTTGACGCCTGCACAAGTGGTCGCCATCGCCAGCCATGATGGCGGTAAGCAGGCGCTGGAAACAGT
ACAGCGCCTGCTGCCTGTACTGTGCCAGGATCATGGACTGACCCCAGACCAGGTAGTCGCAATCGCGTCA
CATGACGGGGGAAAGCAAGCCCTGGAAACCGTGCAAAGGTTGTTGCCGGTCCTTTGTCAAGACCACGGCC
TTACACCGGAGCAAGTCGTGGCCATTGCAAGCAACATCGGTGGCAAACAGGCTCTTGAGACGGTTCAGAG
ACTTCTCCCAGTTCTCTGTCAAGCCCACGGGCTGACTCCCGATCAAGTTGTAGCGATTGCGTCGAACATT
GGAGGGAAACAAGCATTGGAGACTGTCCAACGGCTCCTTCCCGTGTTGTGTCAAGCCCACGGTTTGACGC
CTGCACAAGTGGTCGCCATCGCCAACAACAACGGCGGTAAGCAGGCGCTGGAAACAGTACAGCGCCTGCT
GCCTGTACTGTGCCAGGATCATGGACTGACCCCAGACCAGGTAGTCGCAATCGCGTCACATGACGGGGGA
AAGCAAGCCCTGGAAACCGTGCAAAGGTTGTTGCCGGTCCTTTGTCAAGACCACGGCCTTACACCGGAGC
AAGTCGTGGCCATTGCAAGCAATGGGGGTGGCAAACAGGCTCTTGAGACGGTTCAGAGACTTCTCCCAGT
TCTCTGTCAAGCCCACGGGCTGACTCCCGATCAAGTTGTAGCGATTGCGAATAACAATGGAGGGAAACAA
GCATTGGAGACTGTCCAACGGCTCCTTCCCGTGTTGTGTCAAGCCCACGGTTTGACGCCTGCACAAGTGG
TCGCCATCGCCTCGAATGGCGGCGGTAAGCAGGCGCTGGAAACAGTACAGCGCCTGCTGCCTGTACTGTG
CCAGGATCATGGACTGACCCCAGACCAGGTAGTCGCAATCGCGAACAATAATGGGGGAAAGCAAGCCCTG
GAAACCGTGCAAAGGTTGTTGCCGGTCCTTTGTCAAGACCACGGCCTTACACCGGAGCAAGTCGTGGCCA
TTGCAAGCAACATCGGTGGCAAACAGGCTCTTGAGACGGTTCAGAGACTTCTCCCAGTTCTCTGTCAAGC
CCACGGGCTGACACCCGAACAGGTGGTCGCCATTGCTTCTAATGGGGGAGGACGGCCAGCCTTGGAG
