>Addgene plasmid #49961 | MLM3727 | addgene partial sequence | sequence record 76758 | EF1a-F 5'-TCAAGCCTCAGACAGTGGTTC-3'
AGCGGCCGCCACCATGGACTACAAAGACCATGACGGTGATTATAAAGATCATGACATCGATTACAAGGAT
GACGATGACAAGATGGCCCCCAAGAAGAAGAGGAAGGTGGGCATTCACCGCGGGGTACCTATGGTGGACT
TGAGGACACTCGGTTATTCGCAACAGCAACAGGAGAAAATCAAGCCTAAGGTCAGGAGCACCGTCGCGCA
ACACCACGAGGCGCTTGTGGGGCATGGCTTCACTCATGCGCATATTGTCGCGCTTTCACAGCACCCTGCG
GCGCTTGGGACGGTGGCTGTCAAATACCAAGATATGATTGCGGCCCTGCCCGAAGCCACGCACGAGGCAA
TTGTAGGGGTCGGTAAACAGTGGTCGGGAGCGCGAGCACTTGAGGCGCTGCTGACTGTGGCGGGTGAGCT
TAGGGGGCCTCCGCTCCAGCTCGACACCGGGCAGCTGCTGAAGATCGCGAAGAGAGGGGGAGTAACAGCG
GTAGAGGCAGTGCACGCCTGGCGCAATGCGCTCACCGGGGCCCCCTTGAACCTGACCCCAGACCAGGTAG
TCGCAATCGCGTCGAACATTGGGGGAAAGCAAGCCCTGGAAACCGTGCAAAGGTTGTTGCCGGTCCTTTG
TCAAGACCACGGCCTTACACCGGAGCAAGTCGTGGCCATTGCAAGCAATGGGGGTGGCAAACAGGCTCTT
GAGACGGTTCAGAGACTTCTCCCAGTTCTCTGTCAAGCCCACGGGCTGACTCCCGATCAAGTTGTAGCGA
TTGCGAATAACAATGGAGGGAAACAAGCATTGGAGACTGTCCAACGGCTCCTTCCCGTGTTGTGTCAAGC
CCACGGTTTGACGCCTGCACAAGTGGTCGCCATCGCCAGCCATGATGGCGGTAAGCAGGCGCTGGAAACA
GTACAGCGCCTGCTGCCTGTACTG
