>Addgene plasmid #49961 | MLM3727 | addgene partial sequence | sequence record 78009 | hTet1-F 5'-ACCCTACCGACAGAAGATGC-3'
GGATTGATCCAGAGACTTGTGGAGCTTCATTCTCTTTTGGCTGTTCATGGAGTATGTACTTTAATGGCTG
TAAGTTTGGTAGAAGCCCAAGCCCCAGAAGATTTAGAATTGATCCAAGCTCTCCCTTACATGAAAAAAAC
CTTGAAGATAACTTACAGAGTTTGGCTACACGATTAGCTCCAATTTATAAGCAGTATGCTCCAGTAGCTT
ACCAAAATCAGGTGGAATATGAAAATGTTGCCCGAGAATGTCGGCTTGGCAGCAAGGAAGGTCGACCCTT
CTCTGGGGTCACTGCTTGCCTGGACTTCTGTGCTCATCCCCACAGGGACATTCACAACATGAATAATGGA
AGCACTGTGGTTTGTACCTTAACTCGAGAAGATAACCGCTCTTTGGGTGTTATTCCTCAAGATGAGCAGC
TCCATGTGCTACCTCTTTATAAGCTTTCAGACACAGATGAGTTTGGCTCCAAGGAAGGAATGGAAGCCAA
GATCAAATCTGGGGCCATCGAGGTCCTGGCACCCCGCCGCAAAAAAAGAACGTGTTTCACTCAGCCTGTT
CCCCGTTCTGGAAAGAAGAGGGCTGCGATGATGACAGAGGTTCTTGCACATAAGATAAGGGCAGTGGAAA
AGAAACCTATTCCCCGAATCAAGCGGAAGAATAACTCAACAACAACAAACAACAGTAAGCCTTCGTCACT
GCCAACCTTAGGGAGTAACACTGAGACCGTGCAACCTGAAGTAAAAAGTGAAACCGAACCCCATTTTATC
TTAAAAAGTTCAGACAACACTAAAACTTATTCGCTGATGCCATCCGCTCCTCACCCAGTGAAAGAGGCAT
CTCCAGGCTTCTCCTGGTCCCCGAAGACTGCTTCAGCCACACCAGCTCCACTGAAGAATGACGCAACAGC
CTCATGCGGGTTTTCAGAAAGAAGCAGCACTCCCCACTGTACGATGCCT
