[The description below was written by a language model from this plasmid's Addgene catalogue record.]
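Description:
MLM3727 is a mammalian expression plasmid built on the pJFA274 backbone, a TALE-TET1 catalytic-domain fusion vector, and catalogued under the TALEN vector type although its effector is a demethylase domain rather than a nuclease. It is propagated in E. coli under ampicillin selection. The record does not state the copy number or the origin of replication, and it lists no mammalian selection marker.

The payload is an EF1a promoter-driven open reading frame encoding an N-terminal 3x FLAG tag (supplied by the backbone), a custom TALE repeat array designated HB-5, and the catalytic domain of TET1 (TET1CD). The repeat array was inserted into the backbone by restriction cloning at BsmBI sites; BsmBI is a type IIS enzyme commonly used for this kind of directional assembly, and it is not recorded whether the sites survive. The HB-5 array is engineered to recognise a specific site (site #5) in the human beta-globin (HBB) gene. HBB appears in the record as the genomic target rather than as a coding sequence carried on the plasmid. TET1 oxidises 5-methylcytosine, which starts the pathway to demethylation, so tethering its catalytic domain through the TALE DNA-binding domain directs this activity to CpGs near the binding site. The FLAG epitope allows the fusion protein to be detected or immunoprecipitated.

The construct is used for targeted demethylation of CpGs at the endogenous HBB locus in human cells. This supports experiments asking how local methylation status affects expression of the gene, as part of a set of programmable TALE-TET1 fusions. No feature table was provided, so other backbone elements cannot be described.
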