Addgene plasmid #49961: MLM3727
Purpose: Expresses a 3x Flag TALE-TET1CD (catalytic domain of TET1) fusion protein engineered to bind a site in the human beta-globin (HBB) gene and demethylate CpGs adjacent to the binding site
Depositing lab: Keith Joung. Depositing organization: Massachusetts General Hospital. Publication: Targeted DNA demethylation and activation of endogenous genes using programmable TALE-TET1 fusion proteins. Maeder ML, Angstman JF, Richardson ME, Linder SJ, Cascio VM, Tsai SQ, Ho QH, Sander JD, Reyon D, Bernstein BE, Costello JF, Wilkinson MF, Joung JK. Nat Biotechnol. 2013 Oct 9. doi: 10.1038/nbt.2726. PubMed 24108092.
Backbone
  Vector backbone: pJFA274
  Backbone manufacturer: Joung lab (Addgene plasmid #49239)
  Vector type: TALEN
Growth in bacteria
  Bacterial resistance: Ampicillin, 100 μg/mL
  Growth temperature: 37°C
  Growth strain: XL1 Blue
  Copy number: Unknown
Gene/Insert
  Gene/Insert name: 3x Flag Tet1CD HB-5 (alt names: HB-5; human beta-globin (HBB) site #5)
  Species: H. sapiens (human)
  Entrez Gene: HBB (a.k.a. CD113t-C, ECYT6, beta-globin)
  Promoter: EF1a
  Tag / fusion protein: 3x FLAG (N terminal on backbone)
  Cloning method: Restriction Enzyme; 5′ cloning site BsmBI (unknown if destroyed); 3′ cloning site BsmBI (unknown if destroyed)
  Sequencing primers: 5′ EF1a-F 5'-TCAAGCCTCAGACAGTGGTTC-3'; 3′ OJA199 5'-CACCATCACAGCAGTTGG-3'
Terms and licenses: Academic/Nonprofit Terms; Industry Terms: Not Available to Industry
Depositor comments: TALE target site is: TATGCTTACCAAGCTGTGAT. See Supplementary Figure 13 of associated publication for amino acid sequences of backbone and TALE repeat array.
How to cite: MLM3727 was a gift from Keith Joung (Addgene plasmid # 49961 ; http://n2t.net/addgene:49961 ; RRID:Addgene_49961)
